Addgene plasmid #222527: pPB-cT3G-cERP2-DDX4
Purpose: PiggyBac transposon plasmid for doxycycline inducible expression of DDX4
Depositing lab: George Church. Depositing organization: Harvard Medical School. Publication: Induction of Meiosis from Human Pluripotent Stem Cells. Pierson Smela M, Adams J, Ma C, Breimann L, Widocki U, Shioda T, Church GM. bioRxiv 2024.05.31.596483 10.1101/2024.05.31.596483.
Backbone
  Vector backbone: pPB-cT3G-cERP2
  Vector type: Mammalian Expression
  Selectable markers: Puromycin
Growth in bacteria
  Bacterial resistance: Ampicillin, 100 μg/mL
  Growth temperature: 37°C
  Growth strain: DH5alpha
  Copy number: High Copy
Gene/Insert
  Gene/Insert name: DDX4
  Species: H. sapiens (human)
  Entrez Gene: DDX4 (a.k.a. VASA)
  Cloning method: Gateway Cloning
Terms and licenses: Academic/Nonprofit Terms; Industry Terms: Not Available to Industry
Depositor comments: Please visit https://doi.org/10.1101/2024.05.31.596483 for bioRxiv preprint.
How to cite: pPB-cT3G-cERP2-DDX4 was a gift from George Church (Addgene plasmid # 222527 ; http://n2t.net/addgene:222527 ; RRID:Addgene_222527)
