[The description below was written by a language model from this plasmid's Addgene catalogue record and pLannotate feature annotations shown in this document.]
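Description:
pPB-cT3G-cERP2-DDX4 is a mammalian expression plasmid built on the pPB-cT3G-cERP2 backbone and described by the depositor as a PiggyBac transposon vector for doxycycline-inducible expression of human DDX4 (also known as VASA). It is an all-in-one Tet-On design of about 8.7 kb. In bacteria it is maintained through a high-copy ColE1/pUC-type origin and selected with ampicillin via the β-lactamase gene. The automated annotation does not call the PiggyBac terminal repeats, so their positions cannot be given from the feature table, although the catalogue entry indicates that the cargo is meant to be integrated into the genome by PiggyBac transposase.

The inducible unit consists of a third-generation Tet-responsive (TRE3G-type) promoter followed by the DDX4 coding sequence flanked by attB1 and attB2 sites, reflecting insertion by Gateway recombination, and terminated by an SV40 polyadenylation signal. A short match to an HA tag lies just downstream of attB2, but the record does not establish whether it is fused in frame to DDX4. In the opposite orientation, a CMV enhancer joined to the EF-1α core promoter drives a reverse tetracycline transactivator (annotated as rtTA3-like, with VP16-derived activation repeats) followed by the puromycin N-acetyltransferase gene and a second SV40 poly(A). This cassette supplies both the doxycycline-responsive activator and puromycin selection of stable integrants. How the two coding sequences are linked is not annotated. Several small hits (SNR52 promoter, gRNA scaffold, lacI, rop, lacZα fragments) appear to be backbone remnants or spurious matches.

DDX4 is a germline ATP-dependent RNA helicase involved in piRNA-mediated transposon repression. The associated work concerns induction of meiosis from human pluripotent stem cells, consistent with use for controlled DDX4 overexpression in such cells.
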