Features (pLannotate 1.2.2; 27 found; start..end, strand, type, name):
      8..256     +  promoter       TRE3GV promoter (fragment): 3rd-generation Tet-responsive promoter that can be activated by binding of Tet-On® 3G, optimized for retroviral and lentiviral vectors
    263..304     +  promoter       tight TRE promoter (fragment): Tet-responsive promoter PTight, consisting of seven tet operator sequences followed by the minimal CMV promoter
    367..391     +  protein_bind   attB1: mutant version of attB; recombination site for the Gateway® BP reaction BP Clonase™
    398..2569    +  CDS            DDX4: DDX4_HUMAN - Also known as VASA. Experimental evidence at protein level: Swiss-Prot protein existence level 1. ATP-dependent RNA helicase required during spermatogenesis (PubMed:10920202, PubMed:21034600). Required to repress transposable elements and preventing their mobilization, which is essential for the germline integrity (By similarity). Acts via the piRNA metabolic process, which mediates the repression of transposable elements during meiosis by forming complexes composed of piRNAs and Piwi proteins and governs the methylation and subsequent repression of transposons (By similarity). In
   2573..2597    -  protein_bind   attB2: mutant version of attB; recombination site for the Gateway® BP reaction BP Clonase™
   2599..2627    +  CDS            3xHA (fragment): three tandem HA epitope tags
   2665..2687    +  promoter       SNR52 promoter (fragment): promoter for the S. cerevisiae small nucleolar RNA gene SNR52
   2708..2731    +  misc_RNA       gRNA scaffold (fragment): guide RNA scaffold for the Streptococcus pyogenes CRISPR/Cas9 system
   2792..2926    -  polyA_signal   SV40 poly(A) signal: SV40 polyadenylation signal
   3239..3396    +  CDS            lacZα (fragment): LacZα fragment of β-galactosidase; lacZ fragment
   3402..3501    -  misc_feature   bom (fragment): basis of mobility region from pBR322
   3605..3640    -  CDS            rop (fragment): Rop protein, which maintains plasmids at low copy number; rop
   3736..3840    +  promoter       AmpR promoter: bla
   3841..4701    +  CDS            AmpR: β-lactamase; bla; confers resistance to ampicillin, carbenicillin, and related antibiotics
   4872..5460    +  rep_origin     ori: high-copy-number ColE1/pMB1/pBR322/pUC origin of replication
   5643..5735    +  CDS            lacI (fragment): lac repressor; lacI; The lac repressor binds to the lac operator to inhibit transcription in E. coli. This inhibition can be relieved by adding lactose or isopropyl-β-D-thiogalactopyranoside (IPTG).
   5741..5824    +  CDS            lacI (fragment): lac repressor; lacI; The lac repressor binds to the lac operator to inhibit transcription in E. coli. This inhibition can be relieved by adding lactose or isopropyl-β-D-thiogalactopyranoside (IPTG).
   5837..5858    +  protein_bind   CAP binding site: CAP binding activates transcription in the presence of cAMP. E. coli catabolite activator protein
   5873..5903    +  promoter       lac promoter: promoter for the E. coli lac operon
   5911..5927    +  protein_bind   lac operator: The lac repressor binds to the lac operator to inhibit transcription in E. coli. This inhibition can be relieved by adding lactose or isopropyl-β-D-thiogalactopyranoside (IPTG). lac repressor encoded by lacI
   6215..6296    -  polyA_signal   SV40 poly(A) signal: SV40 polyadenylation signal
   6319..6402    -  CDS            large T antigen (fragment): large T antigen from SV40 (simian virus 40)
   6416..7012    -  CDS            pac: PUAC_STRAD - Protein predicted: Swiss-Prot protein existence level 4. Detoxification of puromycin. From Streptomyces alboniger.
   7085..7195    -  CDS            VP48: 3 tandem repeats of the minimal activation domain of herpes simplex virus VP16 (Cheng et al., 2013)
   7125..7822    -  CDS            rtTA3 (fragment): reverse tetracycline transactivator 3 activates expression from Tet-responsive promoters in the presence of doxycycline
   7875..8086    -  promoter       EF-1α core promoter: core promoter for human elongation factor EF-1α
   8087..8466    -  enhancer       CMV enhancer: human cytomegalovirus immediate early enhancer
>Addgene plasmid #222527 | pPB-cT3G-cERP2-DDX4 | addgene full sequence | sequence record 439882 | Addgene NGS Result
TCACCTCGAGTTTACTCCCTATCAGTGATAGAGAACGTATGAAGAGTTTACTCCCTATCAGTGATAGAGA
ACGTATGCAGACTTTACTCCCTATCAGTGATAGAGAACGTATAAGGAGTTTACTCCCTATCAGTGATAGA
GAACGTATGACCAGTTTACTCCCTATCAGTGATAGAGAACGTATCTACAGTTTACTCCCTATCAGTGATA
GAGAACGTATATCCAGTTTACTCCCTATCAGTGATAGAGAACGTATAAGCTTGCCTATATAAGCAGAGCT
CGTTTAGTGAACCGTCAGATCGCCTGGAGACGCCATCCACGCTGTTTTGACCTCCATAGAAGACACCGGG
ACCGATCCAGCCTACCACAAGTTTGTACAAAAAAGCAGGCTGCCACCATGGGAGATGAAGATTGGGAAGC
AGAAATCAACCCTCATATGTCTTCCTATGTTCCCATATTTGAGAAGGATAGGTATTCTGGAGAAAATGGA
GACAATTTTAACAGGACTCCAGCTTCATCATCAGAAATGGATGATGGACCTTCTCGAAGAGATCATTTCA
TGAAAAGTGGATTTGCCTCTGGGCGGAATTTTGGAAACAGAGATGCTGGTGAGTGTAATAAGCGAGATAA
TACATCCACAATGGGTGGTTTTGGAGTTGGAAAGAGTTTTGGAAACAGAGGTTTTTCAAACAGCAGGTTT
GAAGATGGTGATAGCTCTGGTTTCTGGAGAGAGTCTAGTAATGACTGCGAAGATAATCCAACACGGAACA
GAGGGTTTTCCAAGAGAGGCGGCTATCGAGATGGAAATAATTCAGAAGCTTCAGGGCCATACAGAAGAGG
TGGAAGAGGTAGTTTCCGAGGTTGCCGTGGAGGATTTGGTCTAGGAAGTCCAAATAATGACTTAGACCCA
GACGAATGTATGCAGCGCACTGGTGGCCTTTTTGGTTCTAGAAGACCAGTATTAAGTGGCACAGGTAATG
GTGATACTTCTCAAAGCAGAAGTGGCAGTGGAAGTGAACGAGGTGGTTACAAAGGTTTAAATGAAGAAGT
AATAACAGGCTCTGGAAAGAATTCTTGGAAGTCAGAAGCAGAAGGAGGAGAAAGTAGTGATACTCAAGGA
CCAAAAGTGACCTACATACCCCCTCCTCCACCTGAGGATGAGGACTCCATCTTTGCACATTATCAGACAG
GCATAAACTTCGACAAATACGACACTATTCTTGTGGAAGTGTCTGGACATGATGCACCACCAGCAATTCT
GACTTTTGAAGAAGCTAATCTCTGTCAGACACTGAATAACAACATTGCTAAAGCTGGTTATACTAAGCTT
ACTCCTGTGCAAAAATACAGTATTCCTATCATACTTGCAGGACGAGATTTGATGGCTTGCGCTCAAACAG
GGTCTGGGAAGACTGCGGCTTTTCTCCTACCAATTTTGGCTCATATGATGCATGATGGAATAACTGCCAG
TCGTTTTAAAGAGTTGCAGGAACCAGAGTGTATTATTGTAGCACCAACTCGAGAATTGGTCAACCAGATT
TATTTGGAAGCCAGAAAATTTTCTTTTGGGACTTGTGTAAGAGCTGTTGTTATATATGGGGGAACCCAGC
TGGGACATTCAATTCGACAAATAGTACAAGGCTGTAATATATTATGTGCTACTCCTGGAAGACTGATGGA
TATCATAGGCAAAGAAAAGATTGGTCTCAAACAGATCAAATACTTAGTTTTGGATGAAGCTGATCGCATG
TTGGATATGGGTTTTGGTCCAGAAATGAAGAAGTTAATTTCTTGCCCAGGAATGCCATCAAAGGAACAGC
GCCAAACCCTTATGTTCAGTGCAACTTTTCCAGAGGAAATTCAAAGGTTGGCTGCAGAGTTTTTAAAGTC
AAATTATCTGTTTGTTGCTGTTGGACAAGTGGGTGGAGCATGTAGAGATGTTCAGCAGACCGTTCTCCAA
GTTGGCCAGTTCTCAAAAAGAGAAAAGCTCGTTGAAATTCTGCGAAACATAGGGGATGAAAGAACTATGG
TCTTTGTTGAAACTAAGAAAAAAGCAGATTTTATTGCAACTTTTCTTTGTCAAGAAAAAATATCAACTAC
AAGTATTCATGGTGATCGGGAACAGAGAGAGCGGGAGCAAGCTCTTGGAGATTTTCGCTTTGGAAAGTGC
CCAGTTCTTGTTGCTACTTCAGTAGCTGCCAGAGGGCTGGATATTGAAAATGTGCAACATGTTATCAATT
TTGATCTTCCTTCTACCATTGATGAATATGTTCATCGAATTGGGCGTACTGGTCGTTGTGGGAATACTGG
CAGAGCAATTTCCTTTTTTGATCTTGAATCGGATAACCATTTAGCACAGCCTCTAGTAAAAGTATTGACA
GATGCTCAACAGGATGTTCCTGCATGGTTGGAAGAAATTGCCTTTAGTACATACATTCCTGGCTTCAGTG
GTAGTACAAGAGGAAACGTGTTTGCATCAGTTGATACCAGAAAGGGCAAGAGCACTTTGAACACAGCTGG
GTTTTCTTCTTCACAAGCTCCCAATCCAGTAGATGATGAGTCATGGGATTAAACCCAGCTTTCTTGTACA
AAGTGGTATACCCATACGATGTTCCAGATTACGCTTAGTAATGAGAAATACTCAGAAGATGTCACTCACC
ATAGTCCGCAGTGAAAGATAAATGATCCATAAGCTTCCTTGTCCTACGTTTTAGAGCTAGAAATAGCAAG
TAGGCCACTGAGCAAGAACTATGAATGAGATCTTTAGACATATTGCGGCCGCTTTCTCCGCGATCCAGAC
ATGATAAGATACATTGATGAGTTTGGACAAACCAAAACTAGAATGCAGTGAAAAAAATGCCTTATTTGTG
AAATTTGTGATGCTATTGCCTTATTTGTAACCATTATAAGCTGCAATAAACAAGTTATCTATAACAAGAA
AATATATATATAATAAGTTATCACGTAAGTAGAACATGAAATAACAATATAATTATCGTATGAGTTAAAT
CTTAAAAGTCACGTAAAAGATAATCATGCGTCATTTTGACTCACGCGGTCGTTATAGTTCAAAATCAGTG
ACACTTACCGCATTGACAAGCACGCCTCACGGGAGCTCCAAGCGGCGACTGAGATGTCCTAAATGCACAG
CGACGGATTCGCGCTATTTAGAAAGAGAGAGCAATATTTCAAGAATGCATGCGTCAATTTTACGCAGACT
ATCTTTCTAGGGTTAAGAATTCACTGGCCGTCGTTTTACAACGTCGTGACTGGGAAAACCCTGGCGTTAC
CCAACTTAATCGCCTTGCAGCACATCCCCCTTTCGCCAGCTGGCGTAATAGCGAAGAGGCCCGCACCGAT
CGCCCTTCCCAACAGTTGCGCAGCCTGAATGGCGAATGGCGCCTGATGCGGTATTTTCTCCTTACGCATC
TGTGCGGTATTTCACACCGCATATGGTGCACTCTCAGTACAATCTGCTCTGATGCCGCATAGTTAAGCCA
GCCCCGACACCCGCCAACACCCGCTGACGCGCCCTGACGGGCTTGTCTGCTCCCGGCATCCGCTTACAGA
CAAGCTGTGACCATGTCTCCGGGAGCTGCATGTGTCAGAGGTTTTCACCGTCATCACCGAAACACGCGAG
TTCGAAAGGGCCTCGTGATACGCCTATTTTTATAGGTTAATGTCATGATAATAATGGTTTCTTAGACGTC
AGGTGGCACTTTTCGGGGAAATGTGCGCGGAACCCCTATTTGTTTATTTTTCTAAATACATTCAAATATG
TATCCGCTCATGAGACAATAACCCTGATAAATGCTTCAATAATATTGAAAAAGGAAGAGTATGAGTATTC
AACATTTCCGTGTCGCCCTTATTCCCTTTTTTGCGGCATTTTGCCTTCCTGTTTTTGCTCACCCAGAAAC
GCTGGTGAAAGTAAAAGATGCTGAAGATCAGTTGGGTGCACGAGTGGGTTACATCGAACTGGATCTCAAC
AGCGGTAAGATCCTTGAGAGTTTTCGCCCCGAAGAACGTTTTCCAATGATGAGCACTTTTAAAGTTCTGC
TATGTGGCGCGGTATTATCCCGTATTGACGCCGGGCAAGAGCAACTCGGTCGCCGCATACACTATTCTCA
GAATGACTTGGTTGAGTACTCACCAGTCACAGAAAAGCATCTTACGGATGGCATGACAGTAAGAGAATTA
TGCAGTGCTGCCATAACCATGAGTGATAACACTGCGGCCAACTTACTTCTGACAACGATCGGAGGACCGA
AGGAGCTAACCGCTTTTTTGCACAACATGGGGGATCATGTAACTCGCCTTGATCGTTGGGAACCGGAGCT
GAATGAAGCCATACCAAACGACGAGCGTGACACCACGATGCCTGTAGCAATGGCAACAACGTTGCGCAAA
CTATTAACTGGCGAACTACTTACTCTAGCTTCCCGGCAACAATTAATAGACTGGATGGAGGCGGATAAAG
TTGCAGGACCACTTCTGCGCTCGGCCCTTCCGGCTGGCTGGTTTATTGCTGATAAATCTGGAGCCGGTGA
GCGTGGTTCACGCGGTATCATTGCAGCACTGGGGCCAGATGGTAAGCCCTCCCGTATCGTAGTTATCTAC
ACGACGGGGAGTCAGGCAACTATGGATGAACGAAATAGACAGATCGCTGAGATAGGTGCCTCACTGATTA
AGCATTGGTAACTGTCAGACCAAGTTTACTCATATATACTTTAGATTGATTTAAAACTTCATTTTTAATT
TAAAAGGATCTAGGTGAAGATCCTTTTTGATAATCTCATGACCAAAATCCCTTAACGTGAGTTTTCGTTC
CACTGAGCGTCAGACCCCGTAGAAAAGATCAAAGGATCTTCTTGAGATCCTTTTTTTCTGCGCGTAATCT
GCTGCTTGCAAACAAAAAAACCACCGCTACCAGCGGTGGTTTGTTTGCCGGATCAAGAGCTACCAACTCT
TTTTCCGAAGGTAACTGGCTTCAGCAGAGCGCAGATACCAAATACTGTTCTTCTAGTGTAGCCGTAGTTA
GGCCACCACTTCAAGAACTCTGTAGCACCGCCTACATACCTCGCTCTGCTAATCCTGTTACCAGTGGCTG
CTGCCAGTGGCGATAAGTCGTGTCTTACCGGGTTGGACTCAAGACGATAGTTACCGGATAAGGCGCAGCG
GTCGGGCTGAACGGGGGGTTCGTGCACACAGCCCAGCTTGGAGCGAACGACCTACACCGAACTGAGATAC
CTACAGCGTGAGCTATGAGAAAGCGCCACGCTTCCCGAAGGGAGAAAGGCGGACAGGTATCCGGTAAGCG
GCAGGGTCGGAACAGGAGAGCGCACGAGGGAGCTTCCAGGGGGAAACGCCTGGTATCTTTATAGTCCTGT
CGGGTTTCGCCACCTCTGACTTGAGCGTCGATTTTTGTGATGCTCGTCAGGGGGGCGGAGCCTATGGAAA
AACGCCAGCAACGCGGCCTTTTTACGGTTCCTGGCCTTTTGCTGGCCTTTTGCTCACATGTTCTTTCCTG
CGTTATCCCCTGATTCTGTGGATAACCGTATTACCGCCTTTGAGTGAGCTGATACCGCTCGCCGCAGCCG
AACGACCGAGCGCAGCGAGTCAGTGAGCGAGGAAGCGGATGAGCGCCCAATACGCAAACCGCCTCTCACC
GCGCGTTGGCCGATTCATTAATGCAGCTGGCACGACAGGTTTCCCGACTGGAAAGCGGGCAGTGAGCGCA
ACGCAAACCGCCTCTCCCCGCGCGTTGGCCGATTCATTAATGCAGCTGGCACGACAGGTTTCCCGACTGG
AAAGCGGGCAGTGAGCGCAACGCAATTAATGTGAGTTAGCTCACTCATTAGGCACCCCAGGCTTTACACT
TTATGCTTCCGGCTCGTATGTTGTGTGGAATTGTGAGCGGATAACAATTTCACACAGGAAACAGCTATGA
CCATGATTACGCCAAGGTCGACTTAACCCTAGAAAGATAATCATATTGTGACGTACGTTAAAGATAATCA
TGCGTAAAATTGACGCATGTGTTTTATCGGTCTGTATATCGAGGTTTATTTATTAATTTGAATAGATATT
AAGTTTTATTATATTTACACTTACATACTAATAATAAATTCAACAAACAATTTATTTATGTTTATTTATT
TATTAAAAAAAAACAAAAACTCAAAATTTCTTCTATAAAGTAACAAAACTTTTAGCAGTGAAAAAAATGC
TTTATTTGTGAAATTTGTGATGCTATTGCTTTATTTGTAACCATTATAAGCTGCAATAAACAAGTTAACA
ACAACAATTGCATTCATTTTATGTTTCAGGTTCAGGGGGAGGTGTGGGAGGTTTTTTAAAGCAAGTAAAA
CCTCTACAAATGTGGTATGGCTGATTATGATCCTCTGGAGATTCATGCGCCAGGTTTTCTGGTCATGCAC
CACGTTCGTGGGCCCTCAGGAACCTCCACGTCAGCGGTAACTGTGAAGCCCAGTCGCTCGTAAAAAGGAA
GATTCCGGGGAGCACTGGTTTCGAGGAACGCCGGCACGCCAGCCCGTTCCGCGGCCTCAACACCAGGAAG
AACGACAGCGCTTCCCAAACCTTTACCTTGGTGATCTGGGCTGACACCGACAGTGGCAAGAAACCACGCA
GGCTCCTTTGGTCTATGAGGAGCCAGCAAGCCCTCCATTTGCTGTTGTGCCGCCAACCTACTCCCTGACA
GCTCGGCCATCCGCGGACCTATTTCCGCGAACACTGCGCCGGCTTCGACGCTTTCCGGAGTAGTCCAGAC
CGCAACTGCGGCACCATCGTCCGCAACCCAAACTTTACCAATGTCCAGACCCACGCGCGTAAGAAACAGC
TCTTGCAACTCAGTTACCCTCTCTATGTGTCTGTCCGGATCTACGGTATGGCGGGTCGCTGGATAATCTG
CAAATGCTGCGGCAAGTGTTCGGACAGCCCGTGGTACATCGTCACGGGTAGCGAGCCTAACAGTGGGCTT
ATATTCCGTCATGGGGCCGGGGTTCTCCTCCACGTCGCCGGCCTGCTTCAGCAGGCTGAAGTTGGTGGCG
CCGCTGCCCCCGGGGAGCATGTCAAGGTCAAAATCGTCAAGAGCGTCAGCAGGCAGCATATCAAGGTCAA
AGTCGTCAAGGGCATCGGCTGGGAGCATGTCTAAGTCAAAATCGTCAAGGGCGTCGGTCGGCCCGCCGCT
TTCGCACTTTAGCTGTTTCTCCAGGCCACATATGATTAGTTCCAGGCCGAAAAGGAAGGCAGGTTCGGCT
CCCTGCCGGTCGAACAGCTCAATTGCTTGTTTCAGAAGTGGGGGCATAGAATCGGTGGTAGGTGTCTCTC
TTTCCTCTTTTGCTACTTGATGCTCCTGTTCCTCCAATACGCAGCCCAGTGTAAAGTGGCCCACGGCGGA
CAGAGCGTACAGTGCGTTCTCCAGGGAGAAGCCTTGCTGACACAGGAACGCGAGCTGATTTTCCAGGGTT
TCGTACTGTTTCTCTGTTGGGCGGGTGCCGAGATGCACTTTAGCCCCGTCACGATGTGAGAGGAGAGCAC
AGCGGTATGACTTGGCGTTGTTCCGCAGAAAGTCTTGCCATGACTCGCCTTCCAGGGGGCAGGAGTGGGT
ATGATGCCTGTCCAGCATCTCGATTGGCAGGGCATCGAGCAGGGCCCGCTTGTTCTTCACGTGCCAGTAC
AGGGTAGGCTGCTCAACTCCCAGCTTTTGAGCGAGTTTCCTTGTCGTCAGGCCTTCGATACCGACTCCAT
TGAGTAATTCCAGAGCAGAGTTTATGACTTTGCTCTTGTCCAGTCTAGACATCTTATCGTCATCGTCTTT
GTAATCCATGGTGGCGGATCCCGCGTCACGACACCTGTGTTCTGGCGGCAAACCCGTTGCGAAAAAGAAC
GTTCACGGCGACTACTGCACTTATATACGGTTCTCCCCCACCCTCGGGAAAAAGGCGGAGCCAGTACACG
ACATCACTTTCCCAGTTTACCCCGCGCCACCTTCTCTAGGCACCGGTTCAATTGCCGACCCCTCCCCCCA
ACTTCTCGGGCACTGTGGGCCATGTGCGCTCTGCCCCATGGTAATAGCCATGACTAATACGTAGATGTAC
TGCCAAGTAGGAAAGTGCCATAAGGTCATGTACTGGGCATAATGCCAGGCGGGCCATTTACCGTCATTGA
CGTCAATAGGGGGCGTACTTGGCATATGATACACTTGATGTACTGCCAAGTGGGCAGTTTACCGTAAATA
CTCCACCCATTGACGTCAATGGAAAGTGCCTATTGGCGTTACTATGGGAACATACGTCATTATTGACGTC
AATGGGCGGGGGTCGTTGGGCGGTCAGCCAGGCGGGCCATTTACCGTAAGTTATGTAACGCGGAACTCCA
TATATGGGCTATGAACTAATGACCCCGTAATTGATTACTATTAATAACTAGTCAATAATCAATGTCATAA
GCTCTAATCGCATAATCGAGCTAAGAGCGATTAATATGCTTAGCTAGCTTAGCTAAGCTAGATTTCTCTA
TTCTCCCACAATATATAGCAGCTATTAGCTTAGCAGTCCGAATACGATCGTCCACGATCCATAAGCGTAA
CACATTTGAGTAGCGACTGACGGGCACCGGAGCCACTCGAGTGGAATTA
